Addgene plasmid #245868: pDNR-3xFLAG-T2A-3xPuroR-Frame 2
Purpose: HITAG Donor plasmid for Frame 2 with 3xFLAG tag and triple Puromycin resistant marker (3xPuroR)
Depositing lab: Alejandro Chavez. Depositing organization: University of California, San Diego (UCSD).
Backbone
  Vector backbone: pDNR-mCherry-T2A-3xPuroR-Frame 1
  Vector type: Mammalian Expression, Bacterial Expression, Synthetic Biology
Growth in bacteria
  Bacterial resistance: Ampicillin, 100 μg/mL
  Growth temperature: 30°C
  Growth strain: NEB Stable
  Copy number: Unknown
Gene/Insert
  Gene/Insert name: 3xFLAG
  Species: H. sapiens (human), Synthetic
Terms and licenses: Academic/Nonprofit Terms; Industry Terms: Not Available to Industry
How to cite: pDNR-3xFLAG-T2A-3xPuroR-Frame 2 was a gift from Alejandro Chavez (Addgene plasmid # 245868 ; http://n2t.net/addgene:245868 ; RRID:Addgene_245868)
