[The description below was written by a language model from this plasmid's Addgene catalogue record and pLannotate feature annotations shown in this document.]
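Description:
pDNR-3xFLAG-T2A-3xPuroR-Frame 2 is a 5.2 kb donor plasmid from the HITAG system. It supplies a promoterless tagging cassette for insertion into mammalian genomic loci, in the version intended for reading frame 2. It derives from the sister construct pDNR-mCherry-T2A-3xPuroR-Frame 1, with the mCherry tag replaced by a 3xFLAG epitope and the frame shifted. In bacteria it is maintained through a high-copy ColE1/pUC-type origin and selected with ampicillin via the β-lactamase gene. A short tetracycline-resistance fragment is also annotated but appears to be a non-functional backbone remnant.

The payload begins with a 3xFLAG coding sequence, followed by three tandem copies of the puromycin N-acetyltransferase gene (pac). The plasmid name indicates that a T2A self-cleaving peptide joins the tag to the resistance cassette. However, T2A is not annotated as a separate feature, and the short gaps between the pac copies are likewise unannotated. No mammalian promoter is detected upstream of the cassette. This fits a design in which expression of the FLAG tag and puromycin resistance depends on in-frame integration into an actively transcribed endogenous gene, so that drug selection enriches for correctly tagged cells. Presumably the triple marker boosts resistance when the tagged gene is weakly expressed, though the record does not say so.

Three tandem SV40 polyadenylation signals, each with an adjacent large T antigen fragment, lie upstream of the cassette. A further SV40 poly(A) signal is annotated on the opposite strand downstream of it. The record does not explain the role of these elements. The record also does not describe the nuclease, the guide RNAs, or the integration mechanism used with this donor.
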