Features (pLannotate 1.2.2; 16 found; start..end, strand, type, name):
     60..143     +  CDS            large T antigen (fragment): large T antigen from SV40 (simian virus 40)
    166..300     +  polyA_signal   SV40 poly(A) signal: SV40 polyadenylation signal
    314..397     +  CDS            large T antigen (fragment): large T antigen from SV40 (simian virus 40)
    420..554     +  polyA_signal   SV40 poly(A) signal: SV40 polyadenylation signal
    568..651     +  CDS            large T antigen (fragment): large T antigen from SV40 (simian virus 40)
    674..808     +  polyA_signal   SV40 poly(A) signal: SV40 polyadenylation signal
    888..953     +  CDS            3xFLAG: three tandem FLAG® epitope tags, followed by an enterokinase cleavage site
   1017..1613    +  CDS            pac: PUAC_STRAD - Protein predicted: Swiss-Prot protein existence level 4. Detoxification of puromycin. From Streptomyces alboniger.
   1668..2264    +  CDS            pac: PUAC_STRAD - Protein predicted: Swiss-Prot protein existence level 4. Detoxification of puromycin. From Streptomyces alboniger.
   2319..2915    +  CDS            pac: PUAC_STRAD - Protein predicted: Swiss-Prot protein existence level 4. Detoxification of puromycin. From Streptomyces alboniger.
   2942..3063    -  polyA_signal   SV40 poly(A) signal: SV40 polyadenylation signal
   3086..3154    -  CDS            large T antigen (fragment): large T antigen from SV40 (simian virus 40)
   3170..3302    +  CDS            TcR (fragment): tetracycline efflux protein; tet; confers resistance to tetracycline
   3482..4070    -  rep_origin     ori: high-copy-number ColE1/pMB1/pBR322/pUC origin of replication
   4270..5130    -  CDS            AmpR: β-lactamase confers resistance to ampicillin, carbenicillin, and related antibiotics
   5131..5172    -  promoter       AmpR promoter (fragment): bla
>Addgene plasmid #245868 | pDNR-3xFLAG-T2A-3xPuroR-Frame 2 | addgene full sequence | sequence record 491964 | Addgene NGS Result
CGCGATGAATAAATGAAAGCTTGCAGATCTGCGACTCTAGAGGATCTGCGACTCTAGAGGATCATAATCA
GCCATACCACATTTGTAGAGGTTTTACTTGCTTTAAAAAACCTCCCACACCTCCCCCTGAACCTGAAACA
TAAAATGAATGCAATTGTTGTTGTTAACTTGTTTATTGCAGCTTATAATGGTTACAAATAAAGCAATAGC
ATCACAAATTTCACAAATAAAGCATTTTTTTCACTGCATTCTAGTTGTGGTTTGTCCAAACTCATCAATG
TATCTTATCATGTCTGGATCTGCGACTCTAGAGGATCATAATCAGCCATACCACATTTGTAGAGGTTTTA
CTTGCTTTAAAAAACCTCCCACACCTCCCCCTGAACCTGAAACATAAAATGAATGCAATTGTTGTTGTTA
ACTTGTTTATTGCAGCTTATAATGGTTACAAATAAAGCAATAGCATCACAAATTTCACAAATAAAGCATT
TTTTTCACTGCATTCTAGTTGTGGTTTGTCCAAACTCATCAATGTATCTTATCATGTCTGGATCTGCGAC
TCTAGAGGATCATAATCAGCCATACCACATTTGTAGAGGTTTTACTTGCTTTAAAAAACCTCCCACACCT
CCCCCTGAACCTGAAACATAAAATGAATGCAATTGTTGTTGTTAACTTGTTTATTGCAGCTTATAATGGT
TACAAATAAAGCAATAGCATCACAAATTTCACAAATAAAGCATTTTTTTCACTGCATTCTAGTTGTGGTT
TGTCCAAACTCATCAATGTATCTTATCATGTCTGGATCTACTAACTAAGTAAGCTAGCGAATCGACTCGA
ACTTCGTGTGCGAGTCTGGCGGGTCTGGTGGCAGTGGAGGGGGATCCGACTACAAAGACCATGACGGTGA
TTATAAAGATCATGACATCGATTACAAGGATGACGATGACAAGTCCGGAGGAGAGGGCAGAGGAAGTCTG
CTAACATGCGGTGACGTAGAAGAAAACCCAGGGCCTCTGACTGAATACAAGCCTACTGTCAGGTTGGCTA
CAAGAGACGACGTTCCTAGAGCCGTGAGAACTCTGGCTGCAGCCTTCGCCGACTACCCCGCCACGAGACA
CACCGTTGACCCAGATCGGCATATTGAGAGAGTGACTGAACTGCAGGAGCTGTTTCTTACAAGAGTTGGC
CTCGACATAGGCAAGGTGTGGGTGGCGGACGACGGCGCCGCCGTGGCCGTCTGGACCACTCCCGAATCAG
TTGAGGCTGGCGCCGTATTCGCTGAGATCGGCCCGAGAATGGCTGAGCTCAGCGGGAGTAGGCTCGCGGC
ACAGCAGCAAATGGAGGGACTGCTGGCACCACACAGGCCCAAAGAACCCGCCTGGTTCCTGGCAACCGTC
GGTGTATCTCCCGATCATCAGGGGAAAGGTCTGGGCTCTGCCGTAGTGCTCCCTGGCGTGGAGGCAGCTG
AGAGAGCAGGAGTACCTGCCTTCTTGGAGACCTCCGCTCCAAGGAATCTTCCCTTCTATGAACGGTTGGG
CTTCACCGTGACAGCCGACGTGGAAGTCCCCGAAGGCCCCCGCACTTGGTGCATGACGAGGAAGCCTGGA
GCGGAAGGTAGAGGTTCTTTGCTTACCTGCGGGGACGTGGAAGAGAACCCAGGCCCACTGACTGAATACA
AGCCTACTGTCAGGTTGGCTACAAGAGACGACGTTCCTAGAGCCGTGAGAACTCTGGCTGCAGCCTTCGC
CGACTACCCCGCCACGAGACACACCGTTGACCCAGATCGGCATATTGAGAGAGTGACTGAACTGCAGGAG
CTGTTTCTTACAAGAGTTGGCCTCGACATAGGCAAGGTGTGGGTGGCGGACGACGGCGCCGCCGTGGCCG
TCTGGACCACTCCCGAATCAGTTGAGGCTGGCGCCGTATTCGCTGAGATCGGCCCGAGAATGGCTGAGCT
CAGCGGGAGTAGGCTCGCGGCACAGCAGCAAATGGAGGGACTGCTGGCACCACACAGGCCCAAAGAACCC
GCCTGGTTCCTGGCAACCGTCGGTGTATCTCCCGATCATCAGGGGAAAGGTCTGGGCTCTGCCGTAGTGC
TCCCTGGCGTGGAGGCAGCTGAGAGAGCAGGAGTACCTGCCTTCTTGGAGACCTCCGCTCCAAGGAATCT
TCCCTTCTATGAACGGTTGGGCTTCACCGTGACAGCCGACGTGGAAGTCCCCGAAGGCCCCCGCACTTGG
TGCATGACGAGGAAGCCTGGAGCGGAGGGCCGAGGGTCACTCCTTACTTGTGGTGATGTCGAGGAGAATC
CTGGCCCACTGACTGAATACAAGCCTACTGTCAGGTTGGCTACAAGAGACGACGTTCCTAGAGCCGTGAG
AACTCTGGCTGCAGCCTTCGCCGACTACCCCGCCACGAGACACACCGTTGACCCAGATCGGCATATTGAG
AGAGTGACTGAACTGCAGGAGCTGTTTCTTACAAGAGTTGGCCTCGACATAGGCAAGGTGTGGGTGGCGG
ACGACGGCGCCGCCGTGGCCGTCTGGACCACTCCCGAATCAGTTGAGGCTGGCGCCGTATTCGCTGAGAT
CGGCCCGAGAATGGCTGAGCTCAGCGGGAGTAGGCTCGCGGCACAGCAGCAAATGGAGGGACTGCTGGCA
CCACACAGGCCCAAAGAACCCGCCTGGTTCCTGGCAACCGTCGGTGTATCTCCCGATCATCAGGGGAAAG
GTCTGGGCTCTGCCGTAGTGCTCCCTGGCGTGGAGGCAGCTGAGAGAGCAGGAGTACCTGCCTTCTTGGA
GACCTCCGCTCCAAGGAATCTTCCCTTCTATGAACGGTTGGGCTTCACCGTGACAGCCGACGTGGAAGTC
CCCGAAGGCCCCCGCACTTGGTGCATGACGAGGAAGCCTGGAGCGTGAGGGCCCGCTTCGAGCAGACATG
ATAAGATACATTGATGAGTTTGGACAAACCACAACTAGAATGCAGTGAAAAAAATGCTTTATTTGTGAAA
TTTGTGATGCTATTGCTTTATTTGTAACCATTATAAGCTGCAATAAACAAGTTAACAACAACAATTGCAT
TCATTTTATGTTTCAGGTTCAGGGGGAGGTGTGGGAGGTTTTTTAAAGCAAGTAAAACCTCTACAAATGT
GGTAAAATCGATAAAGATCCGTCGACCGATGCCCTTGAGAGCCTTCAACCCAGTCAGCTCCTTCCGGTGG
GCGCGGGGCATGACTATCGTCGCCGCACTTATGACTGTCTTCTTTATCATGCAACTCGTAGGACAGGTGC
CGGCAGCGCTCTTCCGCTTCCTCGCTCACTGACTCGCTGCGCTCGGTCGTTCGGCTGCGGCGAGCGGTAT
CAGCTCACTCAAAGGCGGTAATACGGTTATCCACAGAATCAGGGGATAACGCAGGAAAGAACATGTGAGC
AAAAGGCCAGCAAAAGGCCAGGAACCGTAAAAAGGCCGCGTTGCTGGCGTTTTTCCATAGGCTCCGCCCC
CCTGACGAGCATCACAAAAATCGACGCTCAAGTCAGAGGTGGCGAAACCCGACAGGACTATAAAGATACC
AGGCGTTTCCCCCTGGAAGCTCCCTCGTGCGCTCTCCTGTTCCGACCCTGCCGCTTACCGGATACCTGTC
CGCCTTTCTCCCTTCGGGAAGCGTGGCGCTTTCTCATAGCTCACGCTGTAGGTATCTCAGTTCGGTGTAG
GTCGTTCGCTCCAAGCTGGGCTGTGTGCACGAACCCCCCGTTCAGCCCGACCGCTGCGCCTTATCCGGTA
ACTATCGTCTTGAGTCCAACCCGGTAAGACACGACTTATCGCCACTGGCAGCAGCCACTGGTAACAGGAT
TAGCAGAGCGAGGTATGTAGGCGGTGCTACAGAGTTCTTGAAGTGGTGGCCTAACTACGGCTACACTAGA
AGAACAGTATTTGGTATCTGCGCTCTGCTGAAGCCAGTTACCTTCGGAAAAAGAGTTGGTAGCTCTTGAT
CCGGCAAACAAACCACCGCTGGTAGCGGTGGTTTTTTTGTTTGCAAGCAGCAGATTACGCGCAGAAAAAA
AGGATCTCAAGAAGATCCTTTGATCTTTTCTACGGGGTCTGACGCTCAGTGGAACGAAAACTCACGTTAA
GGGATTTTGGTCATGAGATTATCAAAAAGGATCTTCACCTAGATCCTTTTAAATTAAAAATGAAGTTTTA
AATCAATCTAAAGTATATATGAGTAAACTTGGTCTGACAGCGGCCGCAAATGCTAAACCACTGCAGTGGT
TACCAGTGCTTGATCAGTGAGGCACCGATCTCAGCGATCTGCCTATTTCGTTCGTCCATAGTGGCCTGAC
TCCCCGTCGTGTAGATCACTACGATTCGTGAGGGCTTACCATCAGGCCCCAGCGCAGCAATGATGCCGCG
AGAGCCGCGTTCACCGGCCCCCGATTTGTCAGCAATGAACCAGCCAGCAGGGAGGGCCGAGCGAAGAAGT
GGTCCTGCTACTTTGTCCGCCTCCATCCAGTCTATGAGCTGCTGTCGTGATGCTAGAGTAAGAAGTTCGC
CAGTGAGTAGTTTCCGAAGAGTTGTGGCCATTGCTACTGGCATCGTGGTATCACGCTCGTCGTTCGGTAT
GGCTTCGTTCAACTCTGGTTCCCAGCGGTCAAGCCGGGTCACATGATCACCCATATTATGAAGAAATGCA
GTCAGCTCCTTAGGGCCTCCGATCGTTGTCAGAAGTAAGTTGGCCGCGGTGTTGTCGCTCATGGTAATGG
CAGCACTACACAATTCTCTTACCGTCATGCCATCCGTAAGATGCTTTTCCGTGACCGGCGAGTACTCAAC
CAAGTCGTTTTGTGAGTAGTGTATACGGCGACCAAGCTGCTCTTGCCCGGCGTCTATACGGGACAACACC
GCGCCACATAGCAGTACTTTGAAAGTGCTCATCATCGGGAATCGTTCTTCGGGGCGGAAAGACTCAAGGA
TCTTGCCGCTATTGAGATCCAGTTCGATATAGCCCACTCTTGCACCCAGTTGATCTTCAGCATCTTTTAC
TTTCACCAGCGTTTCGGGGTGTGCAAAAACAGGCAAGCAAAATGCCGCAAAGAAGGGAATGAGTGCGACA
CGAAAATGTTGGATGCTCATACTCGTCCTTTTTCAATATTATTGAAGCATTTATCAGGGTTACTAGTACG
TCTCTCAAGGATAAGTAAGTAATATTAAGGTACGGGAGGTATTGGACAGGCCGC
